>Addgene plasmid #192442 | pcDNA3-mCherry-TSC2(AA) | addgene full sequence | sequence record 379128 | Addgene NGS Result
GACGGATCGGGAGATCTCCCGATCCCCTATGGTGCACTCTCAGTACAATCTGCTCTGATGCCGCATAGTT
AAGCCAGTATCTGCTCCCTGCTTGTGTGTTGGAGGTCGCTGAGTAGTGCGCGAGCAAAATTTAAGCTACA
ACAAGGCAAGGCTTGACCGACAATTGCATGAAGAATCTGCTTAGGGTTAGGCGTTTTGCGCTGCTTCGCG
ATGTACGGGCCAGATATACGCGTTGACATTGATTATTGACTAGTTATTAATAGTAATCAATTACGGGGTC
ATTAGTTCATAGCCCATATATGGAGTTCCGCGTTACATAACTTACGGTAAATGGCCCGCCTGGCTGACCG
CCCAACGACCCCCGCCCATTGACGTCAATAATGACGTATGTTCCCATAGTAACGCCAATAGGGACTTTCC
ATTGACGTCAATGGGTGGAGTATTTACGGTAAACTGCCCACTTGGCAGTACATCAAGTGTATCATATGCC
AAGTACGCCCCCTATTGACGTCAATGACGGTAAATGGCCCGCCTGGCATTATGCCCAGTACATGACCTTA
TGGGACTTTCCTACTTGGCAGTACATCTACGTATTAGTCATCGCTATTACCATGGTGATGCGGTTTTGGC
AGTACATCAATGGGCGTGGATAGCGGTTTGACTCACGGGGATTTCCAAGTCTCCACCCCATTGACGTCAA
TGGGAGTTTGTTTTGGCACCAAAATCAACGGGACTTTCCAAAATGTCGTAACAACTCCGCCCCATTGACG
CAAATGGGCGGTAGGCGTGTACGGTGGGAGGTCTATATAAGCAGAGCTCTCTGGCTAACTAGAGAACCCA
CTGCTTACTGGCTTATCGAAATTAATACGACTCACTATAGGGAGACCCAAGCTTGCGGCCGCCACCATGG
TGCGGGGTTCTCATCATCATCATCATCATGGTATGGCTAGCATGACTGGTGGACAGCAAATGGGTCGGGA
TCTGTACGACGATGACGATAAGGATCCCATGGTGAGCAAGGGCGAGGAGGATAACATGGCCATCATCAAG
GAGTTCATGCGCTTCAAGGTGCACATGGAGGGCTCCGTGAACGGCCACGAGTTCGAGATCGAGGGCGAGG
GCGAGGGCCGCCCCTACGAGGGCACCCAGACCGCCAAGCTGAAGGTGACCAAGGGTGGCCCCCTGCCCTT
CGCCTGGGACATCCTGTCCCCTCAGTTCATGTACGGCTCCAAGGCCTACGTGAAGCACCCCGCCGACATC
CCCGACTACTTGAAGCTGTCCTTCCCCGAGGGCTTCAAGTGGGAGCGCGTGATGAACTTCGAGGACGGCG
GCGTGGTGACCGTGACCCAGGACTCCTCCCTGCAGGACGGCGAGTTCATCTACAAGGTGAAGCTGCGCGG
CACCAACTTCCCCTCCGACGGCCCCGTAATGCAGAAGAAGACCATGGGCTGGGAGGCCTCCTCCGAGCGG
ATGTACCCCGAGGACGGCGCCCTGAAGGGCGAGATCAAGCAGAGGCTGAAGCTGAAGGACGGCGGCCACT
ACGACGCTGAGGTCAAGACCACCTACAAGGCCAAGAAGCCCGTGCAGCTGCCCGGCGCCTACAACGTCAA
CATCAAGTTGGACATCACCTCCCACAACGAGGACTACACCATCGTGGAACAGTACGAACGCGCCGAGGGC
CGCCACTCCACCGGCGGCATGGACGAGCTGTACAAGCGCATGCATGCAAGGGATCCAGCCAAACCAACAA
GCAAAGATTCAGGCTTGAAGGAGAAGTTTAAGATTCTGTTGGGACTGGGAACACCGAGGCCAAATCCCAG
GTCTGCAGAGGGTAAACAGACGGAGTTTATCATCACCGCGGAAATACTGAGAGAACTGAGCATGGAATGT
GGCCTCAACAATCGCATCCGGATGATAGGGCAGATTTGTGAAGTCGCAAAAACCAAGAAATTTGAAGAGC
ACGCAGTGGAAGCACTCTGGAAGGCGGTCGCGGATCTGTTGCAGCCGGAGCGGCCGCTGGAGGCCCGGCA
CGCGGTGCTGGCTCTGCTGAAGGCCATCGTGCAGGGGCAGGGCGAGCGTTTGGGGGTCCTCAGAGCCCTC
TTCTTTAAGGTCATCAAGGATTACCCTTCCAACGAAGACCTTCACGAAAGGCTGGAGGTTTTCAAGGCCC
TCACAGACAATGGGAGACACATCACCTACTTGGAGGAAGAGCTGGCTGACTTTGTCCTGCAGTGGATGGA
TGTTGGCTTGTCCTCGGAATTCCTTCTGGTGCTGGTGAACTTGGTCAAATTCAATAGCTGTTACCTCGAC
GAGTACATCGCAAGGATGGTTCAGATGATCTGTCTGCTGTGCGTCCGGACCGCGTCCTCTGTGGACATAG
AGGTCTCCCTGCAGGTGCTGGACGCCGTGGTCTGCTACAACTGCCTGCCGGCTGAGAGCCTCCCGCTGTT
CATCGTTACCCTCTGTCGCACCATCAACGTCAAGGAGCTCTGCGAGCCTTGCTGGAAGCTGATGCGGAAC
CTCCTTGGCACCCACCTGGGCCACAGCGCCATCTACAACATGTGCCACCTCATGGAGGACAGAGCCTACA
TGGAGGACGCGCCCCTGCTGAGAGGAGCCGTGTTTTTTGTGGGCATGGCTCTCTGGGGAGCCCACCGGCT
CTATTCTCTCAGGAACTCGCCGACATCTGTGTTGCCATCATTTTACCAGGCCATGGCATGTCCGAACGAG
GTGGTGTCCTATGAGATCGTCCTGTCCATCACCAGGCTCATCAAGAAGTATAGGAAGGAGCTCCAGGTGG
TGGCGTGGGACATTCTGCTGAACATCATCGAACGGCTCCTTCAGCAGCTCCAGACCTTGGACAGCCCGGA
GCTCAGGACCATCGTCCATGACCTGTTGACCACGGTGGAGGAGCTGTGTGACCAGAACGAGTTCCACGGG
TCTCAGGAGAGATACTTTGAACTGGTGGAGAGATGTGCGGACCAGAGGCCTGAGTCCTCCCTCCTGAACC
TGATCTCCTATAGAGCGCAGTCCATCCACCCGGCCAAGGACGGCTGGATTCAGAACCTGCAGGCGCTGAT
GGAGAGATTCTTCAGGAGCGAGTCCCGAGGCGCCGTGCGCATCAAGGTGCTGGACGTGCTGTCCTTTGTG
CTGCTCATCAACAGGCAGTTCTATGAGGAGGAGCTGATTAACTCAGTGGTCATCTCGCAGCTCTCCCACA
TCCCCGAGGATAAAGACCACCAGGTCCGAAAGCTGGCCACCCAGTTGCTGGTGGACCTGGCAGAGGGCTG
CCACACACACCACTTCAACAGCCTGCTGGACATCATCGAGAAGGTGATGGCCCGCTCCCTCTCCCCACCC
CCGGAGCTGGAAGAAAGGGATGTGGCCGCATACTCGGCCTCCTTGGAGGATGTGAAGACAGCCGTCCTGG
GGCTTCTGGTCATCCTTCAGACCAAGCTGTACACCCTGCCTGCAAGCCACGCCACGCGTGTGTATGAGAT
GCTGGTCAGCCACATTCAGCTCCACTACAAGCACAGCTACACCCTGCCAATCGCGAGCAGCATCCGGCTG
CAGGCCTTTGACTTCCTGTTGCTGCTGCGGGCCGACTCACTGCACCGCCTGGGCCTGCCCAACAAGGATG
GAGTCGTGCGGTTCAGCCCCTACTGCGTCTGCGACTACATGGAGCCAGAGAGAGGCTCTGAGAAGAAGAC
CAGCGGCCCCCTTTCTCCTCCCACAGGGCCTCCTGGCCCGGCGCCTGCAGGCCCCGCCGTGCGGCTGGGG
TCCGTGCCCTACTCCCTGCTCTTCCGCGTCCTGCTGCAGTGCTTGAAGCAGGAGTCTGACTGGAAGGTGC
TGAAGCTGGTTCTGGGCAGGCTGCCTGAGTCCCTGCGCTATAAAGTGCTCATCTTTACTTCCCCTTGCAG
TGTGGACCAGCTGTGCTCTGCTCTCTGCTCCATGCTTTCAGGCCCAAAGACACTGGAGCGGCTCCGAGGC
GCCCCAGAAGGCTTCTCCAGAACTGACTTGCACCTGGCCGTGGTTCCAGTGCTGACAGCATTAATCTCTT
ACCATAACTACCTGGACAAAACCAAACAGCGCGAGATGGTCTACTGCCTGGAGCAGGGCCTCATCCACCG
CTGTGCCAGCCAGTGCGTCGTGGCCTTGTCCATCTGCAGCGTGGAGATGCCTGACATCATCATCAAGGCG
CTGCCTGTTCTGGTGGTGAAGCTCACGCACATCTCAGCCACAGCCAGCATGGCCGTCCCACTGCTGGAGT
TCCTGTCCACTCTGGCCAGGCTGCCGCACCTCTACAGGAACTTTGCCGCGGAGCAGTATGCCAGTGTGTT
CGCCATCTCCCTGCCGTACACCAACCCCTCCAAGTTTAATCAGTACATCGTGTGTCTGGCCCATCACGTC
ATAGCCATGTGGTTCATCAGGTGCCGCCTGCCCTTCCGGAAGGATTTTGTCCCTTTCATCACTAAGGGCC
TGCGGTCCAATGTCCTCTTGTCTTTTGATGACACCCCCGAGAAGGACAGCTTCAGGGCCCGGAGTACTGC
TCTCAACGAGAGACCCAAGAGTCTGAGGATAGCCAGACCCCCCAAACAAGGCTTGAATAACTCTCCACCC
GTGAAAGAATTCAAGGAGAGCTCTGCAGCCGAGGCCTTCCGGTGCCGCAGCATCAGTGTGTCTGAACATG
TGGTCCGCAGCAGGATACAGACGTCCCTCACCAGTGCCAGCTTGGGGTCTGCAGATGAGAACTCCGTGGC
CCAGGCTGACGATAGCCTGAAAAACCTCCACCTGGAGCTCACGGAAACCTGTCTGGACATGATGGCTCGA
TACGTCTTCTCCAACTTCACGGCTGTCCCGAAGAGGTCTCCTGTGGGCGAGTTCCTCCTAGCGGGTGGCA
GGACCAAAACCTGGCTGGTTGGGAACAAGCTTGTCACTGTGACGACAAGCGTGGGAACCGGGACCCGGTC
GTTACTAGGCCTGGACTCGGGGGAGCTGCAGTCCGGCCCGGAGTCGAGCTCCAGCCCCGGGGTGCATGTA
AGACAGACCAAGGAGGCGCCGGCCAAGCTGGAGTCCCAGGCTGGGCAGCAGGTGTCCCGTGGGGCCCGGG
ATCGGGTCCGTTCCATGTCGGGGGGCCATGGTCTTCGAGTTGGCGCCCTGGACGTGCCGGCCTCCCAGTT
CCTGGGCAGTGCCACTTCTCCAGGACCACGGACTGCACCAGCCGCGAAACCTGAGAAGGCCTCAGCTGGC
ACCCGGGTTCCTGTGCAGGAGAAGACGAACCTGGCGGCCTATGTGCCCCTGCTGACCCAGGGCTGGGCGG
AGATCCTGGTCCGGAGGCCCACAGGGAACACCAGCTGGCTGATGAGCCTGGAGAACCCGCTCAGCCCTTT
CTCCTCGGACATCAACAACATGCCCCTGCAGGAGCTGTCTAACGCCCTCATGGCGGCTGAGCGCTTCAAG
GAGCACCGGGACACAGCCCTGTACAAGTCACTGTCGGTGCCGGCAGCCAGCACGGCCAAACCCCCTCCTC
TGCCTCGCTCCAACACAGACTCCGCCGTGGTCATGGAGGAGGGAAGTCCGGGCGAGGTTCCTGTGCTGGT
GGAGCCCCCAGGGTTGGAGGACGTTGAGGCAGCGCTAGGCATGGACAGGCGCACGGATGCCTACAGCAGG
TCGTCCTCAGTCTCCAGCCAGGAGGAGAAGTCGCTCCACGCGGAGGAGCTGGTTGGCAGGGGCATCCCCA
TCGAGCGAGTCGTCTCCTCGGAGGGTGGCCGGCCCTCTGTGGACCTCTCCTTCCAGCCCTCGCAGCCCCT
GAGCAAGTCCAGCTCCTCTCCCGAGCTGCAGACTCTGCAGGACATCCTCGGGGACCCTGGGGACAAGGCC
GACGTGGGCCGGCTGAGCCCTGAGGTTAAGGCCCGGTCACAGTCAGGGACCCTGGACGGGGAAAGTGCTG
CCTGGTCGGCCTCGGGCGAAGACAGTCGGGGCCAGCCCGAGGGTCCCTTGCCTTCCAGCTCCCCCCGCTC
GCCCAGTGGCCTCCGGCCCCGAGGTTACGCGATCTCCGACTCGGCCCCATCACGCAGGGGCAAGAGAGTA
GAGAGGGACGCCTTAAAGAGCAGAGCCACAGCCTCCAATGCAGAGAAAGTGCCAGGCATCAACCCCAGTT
TCGTGTTCCTGCAGCTCTACCATTCCCCCTTCTTTGGCGACGAGTCAAACAAGCCAATCCTGCTGCCCAA
TGAGTCACAGTCCTTTGAGCGGTCGGTGCAGCTCCTCGACCAGATCCCATCATACGACACCCACAAGATC
GCCGTCCTGTATGTTGGAGAAGGCCAGAGCAACAGCGAGCTCGCCATCCTGTCCAATGAGCATGGCTCCT
ACAGGTACACGGAGTTCCTGACGGGCCTGGGCCGGCTCATCGAGCTGAAGGACTGCCAGCCGGACAAGGT
GTACCTGGGAGGCCTGGACGTGTGTGGTGAGGACGGCCAGTTCACCTACTGCTGGCACGATGACATCATG
CAAGCCGTCTTCCACATCGCCACCCTGATGCCCACCAAGGACGTGGACAAGCACCGCTGCGACAAGAAGC
GCCACCTGGGCAACGACTTTGTGTCCATTGTCTACAATGACTCCGGTGAGGACTTCAAGCTTGGCACCAT
CAAGGGCCAGTTCAACTTTGTCCACGTGATCGTCACCCCGCTGGACTACGAGTGCAACCTGGTGTCCCTG
CAGTGCAGGAAAGACATGGAGGGCCTTGTGGACACCAGCGTGGCCAAGATCGTGTCTGACCGCAACCTGC
CCTTCGTGGCCCGCCAGATGGCCCTGCACGCAAATATGGCCTCACAGGTGCATCATAGCCGCTCCAACCC
CACCGATATCTACCCCTCCAAGTGGATTGCCCGGCTCCGCCACATCAAGCGGCTCCGCCAGCGGATCTGC
GAGGAAGCCGCCTACTCCAACCCCAGCCTACCTCTGGTGCACCCTCCGTCCCATAGCAAAGCCCCTGCAC
AGACTCCAGCCGAGCCCACACCTGGCTATGAGGTGGGCCAGCGGAAGCGCCTCATCTCCTCGGTGGAGGA
CTTCACCGAGTTTGTGTAAGAATTCTGCAGATATCCATCACACTGGCGGCCGCTCGAGCATGCATCTAGA
GGGCCCTATTCTATAGTGTCACCTAAATGCTAGAGCTCGCTGATCAGCCTCGACTGTGCCTTCTAGTTGC
CAGCCATCTGTTGTTTGCCCCTCCCCCGTGCCTTCCTTGACCCTGGAAGGTGCCACTCCCACTGTCCTTT
CCTAATAAAATGAGGAAATTGCATCGCATTGTCTGAGTAGGTGTCATTCTATTCTGGGGGGTGGGGTGGG
GCAGGACAGCAAGGGGGAGGATTGGGAAGACAATAGCAGGCATGCTGGGGATGCGGTGGGCTCTATGGCT
TCTGAGGCGGAAAGAACCAGCTGGGGCTCTAGGGGGTATCCCC
[124 nt withheld, positions 7464-7587]
C
[91 nt withheld, positions 7589-7679]
A
[49 nt withheld, positions 7681-7729]
CCTTTGACGTTGGAGTCCACGTTCTTT
[37 nt withheld, positions 7757-7793]
ACCCTATCTCGGTCTATTCTTTTGATTTATAAGGGATTTTGCCGATTTCGGCCTATTGGTTAAAAAATGA
GCTGATTTAACAAAAATTTAACGCGAATTAATTCTGTGGAATGTGTGTCAGTTAGGGTGTGGAAAGTCCC
CAGGCTCCCCAGCAGGCAGAAGTATGCAAAGCATGCATCTCAATTAGTCAGCAACCAGGTGTGGAAAGTC
CCCAGGCTCCCCAGCAGGCAGAAGTATGCAAAGCATGCATCTCAATTAGTCAGCAACCATAGTCCCGCCC
CTAACTCCGCCCATCCCGCCCCTAACTCCGCCCAGTTCCGCCCATTCTCCGCCCCATGGCTGACTAATTT
TTTTTATTTATGCAGAGGCCGAGGCCGCCTCTGCCTCTGAGCTATTCCAGAAGTAGTGAGGAGGCTTTTT
TGGAGGCCTAGGCTTTTGCAAAAAGCTCCCGGGAGCTTGTATATCCATTTTCGGATCTGATCAAGAGACA
GGATGAGGATCGTTTCGCATGATTGAACAAGATGGATTGCACGCAGGTTCTCCGGCCGCTTGGGTGGAGA
GGCTATTCGGCTATGACTGGGCACAACAGACAATCGGCTGCTCTGATGCCGCCGTGTTCCGGCTGTCAGC
GCAGGGGCGCCCGGTTCTTTTTGTCAAGACCGACCTGTCCGGTGCCCTGAATGAACTGCAGGACGAGGCA
GCGCGGCTATCGTGGCTGGCCACGACGGGCGTTCCTTGCGCAGCTGTGCTCGACGTTGTCACTGAAGCGG
GAAGGGACTGGCTGCTATTGGGCGAAGTGCCGGGGCAGGATCTCCTGTCATCTCACCTTGCTCCTGCCGA
GAAAGTATCCATCATGGCTGATGCAATGCGGCGGCTGCATACGCTTGATCCGGCTACCTGCCCATTCGAC
CACCAAGCGAAACATCGCATCGAGCGAGCACGTACTCGGATGGAAGCCGGTCTTGTCGATCAGGATGATC
TGGACGAAGAGCATCAGGGGCTCGCGCCAGCCGAACTGTTCGCCAGGCTCAAGGCGCGCATGCCCGACGG
CGAGGATCTCGTCGTGACCCATGGCGATGCCTGCTTGCCGAATATCATGGTGGAAAATGGCCGCTTTTCT
GGATTCATCGACTGTGGCCGGCTGGGTGTGGCGGACCGCTATCAGGACATAGCGTTGGCTACCCGTGATA
TTGCTGAAGAGCTTGGCGGCGAATGGGCTGACCGCTTCCTCGTGCTTTACGGTATCGCCGCTCCCGATTC
GCAGCGCATCGCCTTCTATCGCCTTCTTGACGAGTTCTTCTGAGCGGGACTCTGGGGTTCGAAATGACCG
ACCAAGCGACGCCCAACCTGCCATCACGAGATTTCGATTCCACCGCCGCCTTCTATGAAAGGTTGGGCTT
CGGAATCGTTTTCCGGGACGCCGGCTGGATGATCCTCCAGCGCGGGGATCTCATGCTGGAGTTCTTCGCC
CACCCCAACTTGTTTATTGCAGCTTATAATGGTTACAAATAAAGCAATAGCATCACAAATTTCACAAATA
AAGCATTTTTTTCACTGCATTCTAGTTGTGGTTTGTCCAAACTCATCAATGTATCTTATCATGTCTGTAT
ACCGTCGACCTCTAGCTAGAGCTTGGCGTAATCATGGTCATAGCTGTTTCCTGTGTGAAATTGTTATCCG
CTCACAATTCCACACAACATACGAGCCGGAAGCATAAAGTGTAAAGCCTGGGGTGCCTAATGAGTGAGCT
AACTCACATTAATTGCGTTGCGCTCACTGCCCGCTTTCCAGTCGGGAAACCTGTCGTGCCAGCTGCATTA
ATGAATCGGCCAACGCGCGGGGAGAGGCGGTTTGCGTATTGGGCGCTCTTCCGCTTCCTCGCTCACTGAC
TCGCTGCGCTCGGTCGTTCGGCTGCGGCGAGCGGTATCAGCTCACTCAAAGGCGGTAATACGGTTATCCA
CAGAATCAGGGGATAACGCAGGAAAGAACATGTGAGCAAAAGGCCAGCAAAAGGCCAGGAACCGTAAAAA
GGCCGCGTTGCTGGCGTTTTTCCATAGGCTCCGCCCCCCTGACGAGCATCACAAAAATCGACGCTCAAGT
CAGAGGTGGCGAAACCCGACAGGACTATAAAGATACCAGGCGTTTCCCCCTGGAAGCTCCCTCGTGCGCT
CTCCTGTTCCGACCCTGCCGCTTACCGGATACCTGTCCGCCTTTCTCCCTTCGGGAAGCGTGGCGCTTTC
TCATAGCTCACGCTGTAGGTATCTCAGTTCGGTGTAGGTCGTTCGCTCCAAGCTGGGCTGTGTGCACGAA
CCCCCCGTTCAGCCCGACCGCTGCGCCTTATCCGGTAACTATCGTCTTGAGTCCAACCCGGTAAGACACG
ACTTATCGCCACTGGCAGCAGCCACTGGTAACAGGATTAGCAGAGCGAGGTATGTAGGCGGTGCTACAGA
GTTCTTGAAGTGGTGGCCTAACTACGGCTACACTAGAAGAACAGTATTTGGTATCTGCGCTCTGCTGAAG
CCAGTTACCTTCGGAAAAAGAGTTGGTAGCTCTTGATCCGGCAAACAAACCACCGCTGGTAGCGGTGGTT
TTTTTGTTTGCAAGCAGCAGATTACGCGCAGAAAAAAAGGATCTCAAGAAGATCCTTTGATCTTTTCTAC
GGGGTCTGACGCTCAGTGGAACGAAAACTCACGTTAAGGGATTTTGGTCATGAGATTATCAAAAAGGATC
TTCACCTAGATCCTTTTAAATTAAAAATGAAGTTTTAAATCAATCTAAAGTATATATGAGTAAACTTGGT
CTGACAGTTACCAATGCTTAATCAGTGAGGCACCTATCTCAGCGATCTGTCTATTTCGTTCATCCATAGT
TGCCTGACTCCCCGTCGTGTAGATAACTACGATACGGGAGGGCTTACCATCTGGCCCCAGTGCTGCAATG
ATACCGCGAGACCCACGCTCACCGGCTCCAGATTTATCAGCAATAAACCAGCCAGCCGGAAGGGCCGAGC
GCAGAAGTGGTCCTGCAACTTTATCCGCCTCCATCCAGTCTATTAATTGTTGCCGGGAAGCTAGAGTAAG
TAGTTCGCCAGTTAATAGTTTGCGCAACGTTGTTGCCATTGCTACAGGCATCGTGGTGTCACGCTCGTCG
TTTGGTATGGCTTCATTCAGCTCCGGTTCCCAACGATCAAGGCGAGTTACATGATCCCCCATGTTGTGCA
AAAAAGCGGTTAGCTCCTTCGGTCCTCCGATCGTTGTCAGAAGTAAGTTGGCCGCAGTGTTATCACTCAT
GGTTATGGCAGCACTGCATAATTCTCTTACTGTCATGCCATCCGTAAGATGCTTTTCTGTGACTGGTGAG
TACTCAACCAAGTCATTCTGAGAATAGTGTATGCGGCGACCGAGTTGCTCTTGCCCGGCGTCAATACGGG
ATAATACCGCGCCACATAGCAGAACTTTAAAAGTGCTCATCATTGGAAAACGTTCTTCGGGGCGAAAACT
CTCAAGGATCTTACCGCTGTTGAGATCCAGTTCGATGTAACCCACTCGTGCACCCAACTGATCTTCAGCA
TCTTTTACTTTCACCAGCGTTTCTGGGTGAGCAAAAACAGGAAGGCAAAATGCCGCAAAAAAGGGAATAA
GGGCGACACGGAAATGTTGAATACTCATACTCTTCCTTTTTCAATATTATTGAAGCATTTATCAGGGTTA
TTGTCTCATGAGCGGATACATATTTGAATGTATTTAGAAAAATAAACAAATAGGGGTTCCGCGCACATTT
CCCCGAAAAGTGCCACCTGACGTC
Features (pLannotate 1.2.2; 25 found; start..end, strand, type, name):
     28..80      -  misc_feature   bom (fragment): basis of mobility region from pBR322
    235..614     +  enhancer       CMV enhancer: human cytomegalovirus immediate early enhancer
    615..818     +  promoter       CMV promoter: human cytomegalovirus (CMV) immediate early promoter
    814..847     +  LTR            5' LTR (truncated) (fragment): truncated 5' long terminal repeat (LTR) from HIV-1
    863..881     +  promoter       T7 promoter: promoter for bacteriophage T7 RNA polymerase
    922..942     +  CDS            capTEV™ (fragment): composite tag for in vivo biotinylation, TEV protease cleavage, and 6xHis tagging
    943..975     +  CDS            T7 tag (gene 10 leader): leader peptide from bacteriophage T7 gene 10 promotes efficient translation in E. coli
    979..1002    +  CDS            Xpress™ tag: Xpress™ epitope tag, including an enterokinase recognition and cleavage site
   1009..1716    +  CDS            mCherry: mCherry is a basic (constitutively fluorescent) red fluorescent protein published in 2004, derived from Discosoma sp.. It is reported to be a very rapidly-maturing monomer with low acid sensitivity.
   1738..7086    +  CDS            TSC2: TSC2_HUMAN - Also known as TSC4. Experimental evidence at protein level: Swiss-Prot protein existence level 1. In complex with TSC1, this tumor suppressor inhibits the nutrient-mediated or growth factor-stimulated phosphorylation of S6K1 and EIF4EBP1 by negatively regulating mTORC1 signaling (PubMed:12271141, PubMed:28215400). Acts as a GTPase-activating protein (GAP) for the small GTPase RHEB, a direct activator of the protein kinase activity of mTORC1 (PubMed:15340059). May also play a role in microtubule-mediated protein transport (By similarity). Also stimulates the intrinsic GTPase activi
   7150..7168    -  promoter       SP6 promoter: promoter for bacteriophage SP6 RNA polymerase
   7194..7418    +  polyA_signal   bGH poly(A) signal: bovine growth hormone polyadenylation signal
   7422..7443    +  promoter       SV40 promoter (fragment): SV40 enhancer and early promoter
   7464..7892    +  rep_origin     f1 ori (sequence partly withheld): f1 bacteriophage origin of replication; arrow indicates direction of (+) strand synthesis
   7906..8235    +  promoter       SV40 promoter: SV40 enhancer and early promoter
   8302..9093    +  CDS            neo: KKA2_KLEPN - Also known as kan, nptII. Experimental evidence at protein level: Swiss-Prot protein existence level 1. Resistance to kanamycin, neomycin, paromomycin, ribostamycin, butirosin and gentamicin B. From Klebsiella pneumoniae.
   9117..9275    +  CDS            ble (fragment): BLE_KLEPN - Experimental evidence at protein level: Swiss-Prot protein existence level 1. Binding protein with a strong affinity to the bleomycin family of antibiotics. Binds to CL990; an antimitotic-antibiotic compound. From Klebsiella pneumoniae.
   9270..9391    +  polyA_signal   SV40 poly(A) signal: SV40 polyadenylation signal
   9462..9484    -  protein_bind   lac operator (fragment): The lac repressor binds to the lac operator to inhibit transcription in E. coli. This inhibition can be relieved by adding lactose or isopropyl-β-D-thiogalactopyranoside (IPTG). lac repressor encoded by lacI
   9488..9518    -  promoter       lac promoter: promoter for the E. coli lac operon
   9533..9554    -  protein_bind   CAP binding site: CAP binding activates transcription in the presence of cAMP. E. coli catabolite activator protein
   9567..9659    -  CDS            lacI (fragment): lac repressor; lacI; The lac repressor binds to the lac operator to inhibit transcription in E. coli. This inhibition can be relieved by adding lactose or isopropyl-β-D-thiogalactopyranoside (IPTG).
   9842..10430   -  rep_origin     ori: high-copy-number ColE1/pMB1/pBR322/pUC origin of replication
  10601..11461   -  CDS            AmpR: β-lactamase; bla; confers resistance to ampicillin, carbenicillin, and related antibiotics
  11462..11566   -  promoter       AmpR promoter: bla
