[The description below was written by a language model from this plasmid's Addgene catalogue record and pLannotate feature annotations shown in this document.]
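Description:
pcDNA3-mCherry-TSC2(AA) is a mammalian expression plasmid of about 11.6 kb built on the pcDNA3 backbone. It is maintained in E. coli through a high-copy ColE1/pUC-type origin and an ampicillin resistance gene (β-lactamase with its own promoter). An f1 origin is also present. For mammalian cells, an SV40 early promoter drives a neomycin phosphotransferase gene followed by an SV40 polyadenylation signal, allowing G418 selection of stable transfectants.

The payload is a roughly 6.1 kb fusion open reading frame expressed from the human cytomegalovirus immediate-early enhancer and promoter and terminated by the bovine growth hormone polyadenylation signal. Reading from the N terminus, the backbone contributes a 6xHis tag, the T7 gene 10 leader tag and an Xpress epitope, which includes an enterokinase site. These are followed by the monomeric red fluorescent protein mCherry and then human TSC2 isoform 5. T7 and SP6 promoters flank the cassette, as is standard for this backbone. Short annotated fragments such as the HIV-1 LTR, capTEV, ble and lacI matches appear to be partial similarity hits rather than functional elements.

TSC2 (tuberin) acts with TSC1 as a GTPase-activating protein for Rheb and so restrains mTORC1 signalling. This version carries S939A and T1439A substitutions, the latter corresponding to T1462 in isoform 1. These remove Akt phosphorylation sites, so the protein cannot be phosphorylated by Akt at these positions. The mCherry tag allows the mutant to be visualised in live or fixed cells. The associated work concerns Rheb regulation of nuclear mTORC1 activity. The insert was assembled by Gibson cloning from a previously deposited TSC2-AA cDNA.
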