Addgene plasmid #192442: pcDNA3-mCherry-TSC2(AA)
Purpose: Encodes mCherry-tagged TSC2 isoform 5 with S939A, T1439A mutations to block Akt phosphorylation.
Depositing lab: Jin Zhang. Depositing organization: University of California, San Diego (UCSD). Publication: Rheb regulates nuclear mTORC1 activity independent of farnesylation. Zhong Y, Zhou X, Guan KL, Zhang J. Cell Chem Biol. 2022 Jun 16;29(6):1037-1045.e4. doi: 10.1016/j.chembiol.2022.02.006. Epub 2022 Mar 15. PubMed 35294906.
Backbone
  Vector backbone: pcDNA3
  Backbone size w/o insert (bp): 5517
  Total vector size (bp): 11598
  Vector type: Mammalian Expression
  Selectable markers: Neomycin (select with G418)
Growth in bacteria
  Bacterial resistance: Ampicillin, 100 μg/mL
  Growth temperature: 37°C
  Growth strain: DH5alpha
  Copy number: High Copy
Gene/Insert
  Gene/Insert name: mCherry-TSC2(S939A,T1439A)
  Species: H. sapiens (human)
  Insert size (bp): 6081
  Mutation: TSC2 Ser 939 and Thr 1439 (equivalent to 1462 in isoform 1) mutated to Ala.
  Entrez Gene: TSC2 (a.k.a. LAM, PPP1R160, TSC4)
  Promoter: CMV
  Tag / fusion protein: 6xHIS - T7 tag (gene 10 leader) - Xpress (TM) tag (N terminal on backbone); mCherry (N terminal on insert)
  Cloning method: Gibson Cloning
  Sequencing primers: 5′ CMV forward; 3′ BGH reverse
Resource information
  A portion of this plasmid was derived from a plasmid made by: TSC2-AA cDNA was provided by Brendan Manning (Addgene Plasmid #14131)
Terms and licenses: Academic/Nonprofit Terms; Industry Terms: Not Available to Industry
How to cite: pcDNA3-mCherry-TSC2(AA) was a gift from Jin Zhang (Addgene plasmid # 192442 ; http://n2t.net/addgene:192442 ; RRID:Addgene_192442)
